>Addgene plasmid #231192 | CA-0033 CMVTO-hIL6 | addgene full sequence | sequence record 459260 | Addgene NGS Result
TGGTAACAGGATTAGCAGAGCGAGGTATGTAGGCGGTGCTACAGAGTTCTTGAAGTGGTGGCCTAACTAC
GGCTACACTAGAAGAACAGTATTTGGTATCTGCGCTCTGCTGAAGCCAGTTACCTTCGGAAAAAGAGTTG
GTAGCTCTTGATCCGGCAAACAAACCACCGCTGGTAGCGGTGGTTTTTTTGTTTGCAAGCAGCAGATTAC
GCGCAGAAAAAAAGGATCTCAAGAAGATCCTTTGATCTTTTCTACGGGGTCTGACGCTCAGTGGAACGAA
AACTCACGTTAAGGGATTTTGGTCATGAGATTATCAAAAAGGATCTTCACCTAGATCCTTTTAAATTAAA
AATGAAGTTTTAAATCAATCTAAAGTATATATGAGTAAACTTGGTCTGACAGTTACCAATGCTTAATCAG
TGAGGCACCTATCTCAGCGATCTGTCTATTTCGTTCATCCATAGTTGCCTGACTCCCCGTCGTGTAGATA
ACTACGATACGGGAGGGCTTACCATCTGGCCCCAGTGCTGCAATGATACCGCGAGACCCACGCTCACCGG
CTCCAGATTTATCAGCAATAAACCAGCCAGCCGGAAGGGCCGAGCGCAGAAGTGGTCCTGCAACTTTATC
CGCCTCCATCCAGTCTATTAATTGTTGCCGGGAAGCTAGAGTAAGTAGTTCGCCAGTTAATAGTTTGCGC
AACGTTGTTGCCATTGCTACAGGCATCGTGGTGTCACGCTCGTCGTTTGGTATGGCTTCATTCAGCTCCG
GTTCCCAACGATCAAGGCGAGTTACATGATCCCCCATGTTGTGCAAAAAAGCGGTTAGCTCCTTCGGTCC
TCCGATCGTTGTCAGAAGTAAGTTGGCCGCAGTGTTATCACTCATGGTTATGGCAGCACTGCATAATTCT
CTTACTGTCATGCCATCCGTAAGATGCTTTTCTGTGACTGGTGAGTACTCAACCAAGTCATTCTGAGAAT
AGTGTATGCGGCGACCGAGTTGCTCTTGCCCGGCGTCAATACGGGATAATACCGCGCCACATAGCAGAAC
TTTAAAAGTGCTCATCATTGGAAAACGTTCTTCGGGGCGAAAACTCTCAAGGATCTTACCGCTGTTGAGA
TCCAGTTCGATGTAACCCACTCGTGCACCCAACTGATCTTCAGCATCTTTTACTTTCACCAGCGTTTCTG
GGTGAGCAAAAACAGGAAGGCAAAATGCCGCAAAAAAGGGAATAAGGGCGACACGGAAATGTTGAATACT
CATACTCTTCCTTTTTCAATATTATTGAAGCATTTATCAGGGTTATTGTCTCATGAGCGGATACATATTT
GAATGTATTTAGAAAAATAAACAAATAGGGGTTCCGCGCACATTTCCCCGAAAAGTGCCACCTGACGTCG
ACGGATCGGGAGATCTCCCGATCCCCTATGGTGCACTCTCAGTACAATCTGCTCTGATGCCGCATAGTTA
AGCCAGTATCTGCTCCCTGCTTGTGTGTTGGAGGTCGCTGAGTAGTGCGCGAGCAAAATTTAAGCTACAA
CAAGGCAAGGCTTGACCGACAATTGCATGAAGAATCTGCTTAGGGTTAGGCGTTTTGCGCTGCTTCGTAC
GGGCCAGATATACGCGTTGACATTGATTATTGACTAGTTATTAATAGTAATCAATTACGGGGTCATTAGT
TCATAGCCCATATATGGAGTTCCGCGTTACATAACTTACGGTAAATGGCCCGCCTGGCTGACCGCCCAAC
GACCCCCGCCCATTGACGTCAATAATGACGTATGTTCCCATAGTAACGCCAATAGGGACTTTCCATTGAC
GTCAATGGGTGGAGTATTTACGGTAAACTGCCCACTTGGCAGTACATCAAGTGTATCATATGCCAAGTAC
GCCCCCTATTGACGTCAATGACGGTAAATGGCCCGCCTGGCATTATGCCCAGTACATGACCTTATGGGAC
TTTCCTACTTGGCAGTACATCTACGTATTAGTCATCGCTATTACCATGGTGATGCGGTTTTGGCAGTACA
TCAATGGGCGTGGATAGCGGTTTGACTCACGGGGATTTCCAAGTCTCCACCCCATTGACGTCAATGGGAG
TTTGTTTTGGCACCAAAATCAACGGGACTTTCCAAAATGTCGTAACAACTCCGCCCCATTGACGCAAATG
GGCGGTAGGCGTGTACGGTGGGAGGTCTATATAAGCAGAGCTCTCCCTATCAGTGATAGAGATCTCCCTA
TCAGTGATAGAGATCGTCGACGAGCTCGTTTAGTGAACCGTCAGATCGCCTGGAGACGCCATCCACGCTG
TTTTGACCTCCATAGAAGACACCGGGACCGATCCAGCCTCCGGACTCTAGCGTTTAAACTTAAGCTTCGC
CACCATGAACAGCTTCTCTACCAGCGCTTTTGGACCCGTGGCCTTTTCGTTGGGCCTGCTTCTCGTTCTT
CCTGCCGCATTCCCTGCACCAGTCCCCCCAGGCGAAGATTCTAAAGATGTGGCTGCTCCACACAGACAGC
CCCTTACTAGCAGTGAACGTATTGATAAACAGATCAGGTACATCCTGGACGGAATCTCAGCCCTAAGAAA
AGAGACATGCAATAAGTCCAACATGTGTGAGAGTTCCAAGGAGGCCCTCGCCGAGAATAACCTGAATCTA
CCCAAGATGGCCGAGAAGGACGGTTGTTTCCAGAGTGGGTTTAACGAAGAGACTTGCCTGGTGAAAATTA
TAACCGGGCTGCTGGAATTCGAAGTGTACCTGGAGTATTTGCAAAATCGGTTCGAGTCATCTGAAGAGCA
GGCCAGGGCTGTCCAGATGTCTACCAAAGTATTAATCCAGTTCTTGCAGAAGAAAGCTAAGAACCTGGAT
GCAATAACAACTCCTGACCCCACCACAAACGCGAGCCTGCTTACAAAGCTCCAGGCGCAGAATCAGTGGT
TACAAGACATGACGACCCATCTGATTCTCCGATCATTTAAGGAATTTTTGCAATCCTCCCTCCGGGCACT
GCGCCAAATGACCGGTTAGGGCCCGAACAAAAACTCATCTCAGAAGAGGATCTGAATAGCGCCGTCGACC
ATCATCATAATCATCATTGAGTTTAAACCCGCTGATCAGCCTCGACTGTGCCTTCTAGTTGCCAGCCATC
TGTTGTTTGCCCCTCCCCCGTGCCTTCCTTGACCCTGGAAGGTGCCACTCCCACTGTCCTTTCCTAATAA
AATGAGGAAATTGCATCGCATTGTCTGAGTAGGTGTCATTCTATTCTGGGGGGTGGGGTGGGGCAGGACA
GCAAGGGGGAGGATTGGGAAGACAATAGCAGGCATGCTGGGGATGCGGTGGGCTCTATGGAGATCTATCG
ATGTTCTGGGGATGCGGTGGGCTCTATGGCTTCTGAGGCGGAAAGAACCAGCTGGGGCTCTAGGGGGTAT
CCCC
[124 nt withheld, positions 3435-3558]
C
[91 nt withheld, positions 3560-3650]
AGGGTGATGGTTCACGTACCTAGAAGTTCCTATTCCGAAGTTCCTATTCTCTAGAAAGTATAGGAACTTC
CTTGGCCAAAAAGCCTGAACTCACCGCGACGTCTGTCGAGAAGTTTCTGATCGAAAAGTTCGACAGCGTC
TCCGACCTGATGCAGCTCTCGGAGGGCGAAGAATCTCGTGCTTTCAGCTTCGATGTAGGAGGGCGTGGAT
ATGTCCTGCGGGTAAATAGCTGCGCCGATGGTTTCTACAAAGATCGTTATGTTTATCGGCACTTTGCATC
GGCCGCGCTCCCGATTCCGGAAGTGCTTGACATTGGGGAATTCAGCGAGAGCCTGACCTATTGCATCTCC
CGCCGTGCACAGGGTGTCACGTTGCAAGACCTGCCTGAAACCGAACTGCCCGCTGTTCTGCAGCCGGTCG
CGGAGGCCATGGATGCGATCGCTGCGGCCGATCTTAGCCAGACGAGCGGGTTCGGCCCATTCGGACCGCA
AGGAATCGGTCAATACACTACATGGCGTGATTTCATATGCGCGATTGCTGATCCCCATGTGTATCACTGG
CAAACTGTGATGGACGACACCGTCAGTGCGTCCGTCGCGCAGGCTCTCGATGAGCTGATGCTTTGGGCCG
AGGACTGCCCCGAAGTCCGGCACCTCGTGCACGCGGATTTCGGCTCCAACAATGTCCTGACGGACAATGG
CCGCATAACAGCGGTCATTGACTGGAGCGAGGCGATGTTCGGGGATTCCCAATACGAGGTCGCCAACATC
TTCTTCTGGAGGCCGTGGTTGGCTTGTATGGAGCAGCAGACGCGCTACTTCGAGCGGAGGCATCCGGAGC
TTGCAGGATCGCCGCGGCTCCGGGCGTATATGCTCCGCATTGGTCTTGACCAACTCTATCAGAGCTTGGT
TGACGGCAATTTCGATGATGCAGCTTGGGCGCAGGGTCGATGCGACGCAATCGTCCGATCCGGAGCCGGG
ACTGTCGGGCGTACACAAATCGCCCGCAGAAGCGCGGCCGTCTGGACCGATGGCTGTGTAGAAGTACTCG
CCGATAGTGGAAACCGACGCCCCAGCACTCGTCCGAGGGCAAAGGAATAGCACGTACTACGAGATTTCGA
TTCCACCGCCGCCTTCTATGAAAGGTTGGGCTTCGGAATCGTTTTCCGGGACGCCGGCTGGATGATCCTC
CAGCGCGGGGATCTCATGCTGGAGTTCTTCGCCCACCCCAACTTGTTTATTGCAGCTTATAATGGTTACA
AATAAAGCAATAGCATCACAAATTTCACAAATAAAGCATTTTTTTCACTGCATTCTAGTTGTGGTTTGTC
CAAACTCATCAATGTATCTTATCATGTCTGTATACCGTCGACCTCTAGCTAGAGCTTGGCGTAATCATGG
TCATAGCTGTTTCCTGTGTGAAATTGTTATCCGCTCACAATTCCACACAACATACGAGCCGGAAGCATAA
AGTGTAAAGCCTGGGGTGCCTAATGAGTGAGCTAACTCACATTAATTGCGTTGCGCTCACTGCCCGCTTT
CCAGTCGGGAAACCTGTCGTGCCAGCTGCATTAATGAATCGGCCAACGCGCGGGGAGAGGCGGTTTGCGT
ATTGGGCGCTCTTCCGCTTCCTCGCTCACTGACTCGCTGCGCTCGGTCGTTCGGCTGCGGCGAGCGGTAT
CAGCTCACTCAAAGGCGGTAATACGGTTATCCACAGAATCAGGGGATAACGCAGGAAAGAACATGTGAGC
AAAAGGCCAGCAAAAGGCCAGGAACCGTAAAAAGGCCGCGTTGCTGGCGTTTTTCCATAGGCTCCGCCCC
CCTGACGAGCATCACAAAAATCGACGCTCAAGTCAGAGGTGGCGAAACCCGACAGGACTATAAAGATACC
AGGCGTTTCCCCCTGGAAGCTCCCTCGTGCGCTCTCCTGTTCCGACCCTGCCGCTTACCGGATACCTGTC
CGCCTTTCTCCCTTCGGGAAGCGTGGCGCTTTCTCATAGCTCACGCTGTAGGTATCTCAGTTCGGTGTAG
GTCGTTCGCTCCAAGCTGGGCTGTGTGCACGAACCCCCCGTTCAGCCCGACCGCTGCGCCTTATCCGGTA
ACTATCGTCTTGAGTCCAACCCGGTAAGACACGACTTATCGCCACTGGCAGCAGCCAC
Features (pLannotate 1.2.2; 22 found; start..end, strand, type, name):
    403..1263    -  CDS            AmpR: β-lactamase; bla; confers resistance to ampicillin, carbenicillin, and related antibiotics
   1264..1368    -  promoter       AmpR promoter: bla
   1427..1479    -  misc_feature   bom (fragment): basis of mobility region from pBR322
   1629..2008    +  enhancer       CMV enhancer: human cytomegalovirus immediate early enhancer
   2009..2212    +  promoter       CMV promoter: human cytomegalovirus (CMV) immediate early promoter
   2214..2233    +  promoter       PLtetO-1 promoter (fragment): modified phage lambda PL promoter with tet operator sites (Lutz and Bujard, 1997)
   2235..2254    +  promoter       PLtetO-1 promoter (fragment): modified phage lambda PL promoter with tet operator sites (Lutz and Bujard, 1997)
   2262..2295    +  promoter       TRE3GV promoter (fragment): 3rd-generation Tet-responsive promoter that can be activated by binding of Tet-On® 3G, optimized for retroviral and lentiviral vectors
   2385..3020    +  CDS            IL6: IL6_HUMAN - Also known as IFNB2. Experimental evidence at protein level: Swiss-Prot protein existence level 1. Acts as an essential factor in bone homeostasis and on vessels directly or indirectly by induction of VEGF, resulting in increased angiogenesis activity and vascular permeability (PubMed:17075861, PubMed:12794819). Induces, through 'trans-signaling' and synergistically with IL1B and TNF, the production of VEGF (PubMed:12794819). Involved in metabolic controls, is discharged into the bloodstream after muscle contraction increasing lipolysis and improving insulin resistance (PubMed:2082
   3126..3350    +  polyA_signal   bGH poly(A) signal: bovine growth hormone polyadenylation signal
   3366..3389    +  polyA_signal   bGH poly(A) signal (fragment): bovine growth hormone polyadenylation signal
   3393..3414    +  promoter       SV40 promoter (fragment): SV40 enhancer and early promoter
   3435..3668    +  rep_origin     f1 ori (fragment) (sequence partly withheld): f1 bacteriophage origin of replication; arrow indicates direction of (+) strand synthesis
   3673..3720    +  protein_bind   FRT: FLP-mediated recombination occurs in the 8-bp core sequence TCTAGAAA (Turan and Bode, 2011). FLP recombinase from the Saccharomyces cerevisiae 2μ plasmid
   3728..4750    +  CDS            HygR: aminoglycoside phosphotransferase from E. coli; aph(4)-Ia; confers resistance to hygromycin
   4760..4885    +  CDS            ble (fragment): BLE_KLEPN - Experimental evidence at protein level: Swiss-Prot protein existence level 1. Binding protein with a strong affinity to the bleomycin family of antibiotics. Binds to CL990; an antimitotic-antibiotic compound. From Klebsiella pneumoniae.
   4880..5001    +  polyA_signal   SV40 poly(A) signal: SV40 polyadenylation signal
   5074..5090    -  protein_bind   lac operator: The lac repressor binds to the lac operator to inhibit transcription in E. coli. This inhibition can be relieved by adding lactose or isopropyl-β-D-thiogalactopyranoside (IPTG). lac repressor encoded by lacI
   5098..5128    -  promoter       lac promoter: promoter for the E. coli lac operon
   5143..5164    -  protein_bind   CAP binding site: CAP binding activates transcription in the presence of cAMP. E. coli catabolite activator protein
   5177..5269    -  CDS            lacI (fragment): lac repressor; lacI; The lac repressor binds to the lac operator to inhibit transcription in E. coli. This inhibition can be relieved by adding lactose or isopropyl-β-D-thiogalactopyranoside (IPTG).
   5452..232     -  rep_origin     ori (across the origin): high-copy-number ColE1/pMB1/pBR322/pUC origin of replication
