[The description below was written by a language model from this plasmid's Addgene catalogue record and pLannotate feature annotations shown in this document.]
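Description:
CA-0033 CMVTO-hIL6 is a mammalian expression plasmid of about 5.8 kb built on a CMVTO-FlpIn backbone and carrying the human interleukin-6 (IL6) coding sequence. It is propagated in E. coli through a high-copy ColE1/pUC-type origin and selected with ampicillin via the β-lactamase gene. Residual backbone elements such as a bom fragment, lac promoter/operator sequences and a partial f1 origin are also annotated but have no evident role in the payload.

The expression cassette consists of the human cytomegalovirus immediate-early enhancer and promoter followed directly by two short tet operator matches (annotated as PLtetO-1 fragments, plus a small TRE3GV-like fragment), then the IL6 open reading frame and a bovine growth hormone polyadenylation signal. This arrangement is the "CMV-TO" design. Transcription is strong and constitutive in ordinary cells, but in cells expressing the Tet repressor it is held off until tetracycline or doxycycline is added. No epitope tag or reporter is annotated on the insert, so the product appears to be the native secreted cytokine, although the record does not state this explicitly.

Downstream sits an FRT site immediately ahead of a hygromycin resistance gene with an SV40 polyadenylation signal. No complete promoter is annotated in front of this marker. That fits the Flp-In scheme, where FLP-mediated recombination into a genomic FRT landing pad places the marker behind a resident promoter, so hygromycin resistance reports correct single-copy integration. The plasmid can therefore be used for transient transfection or for making isogenic stable lines. It was deposited with work on protease control of secreted signals, but the record gives its purpose only as human IL-6.
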