Addgene plasmid #231192: CA-0033 CMVTO-hIL6
Purpose: Human IL-6
Depositing lab: Xiaojing Gao. Depositing organization: Stanford University. Publication: Orthogonalized human protease control of secreted signals. Aldrete CA, Call CC, Sant'Anna LE, Vlahos AE, Pei J, Cong Q, Gao XJ. Nat Chem Biol. 2025 Jan 15. doi: 10.1038/s41589-024-01831-x. PubMed 39814991.
Backbone
  Vector backbone: CMVTO-FlpIn
  Vector type: Mammalian Expression
Growth in bacteria
  Bacterial resistance: Ampicillin, 100 μg/mL
  Growth temperature: 37°C
  Growth strain: DH5alpha
  Copy number: High Copy
Gene/Insert
  Gene/Insert name: Human IL-6
  Species: H. sapiens (human)
  Entrez Gene: IL6 (a.k.a. BSF-2, BSF2, CDF, HGF, HSF, IFN-beta-2, IFNB2, IL-6)
  Cloning method: Ligation Independent Cloning
Terms and licenses: Academic/Nonprofit Terms; Industry Terms: Not Available to Industry
How to cite: CA-0033 CMVTO-hIL6 was a gift from Xiaojing Gao (Addgene plasmid # 231192 ; http://n2t.net/addgene:231192 ; RRID:Addgene_231192)
